Addgene plasmid #103986: pEB1-mVenus NB
Purpose: Plasmid encoding mVenus NB
Depositing lab: Philippe Cluzel. Depositing organization: Harvard University. Publication: Systematic characterization of maturation time of fluorescent proteins in living cells. Balleza E, Kim JM, Cluzel P. Nat Methods. 2018 Jan;15(1):47-51. doi: 10.1038/nmeth.4509. Epub 2017 Nov 20. PubMed 29320486.
Backbone
  Vector backbone: pEB1
  Backbone size w/o insert (bp): 3674
  Total vector size (bp): 4391
  Modifications to backbone: Derived from pUA66. Inserted constitutive promoter proC. Replaced original insert with FP of interest.
  Vector type: Bacterial Expression ; Low copy
Growth in bacteria
  Bacterial resistance: Kanamycin, 50 μg/mL
  Growth temperature: 37°C
  Growth strain: MG1655
  Copy number: Low Copy
Gene/Insert
  Gene/Insert name: mVenus NB
  Species: Synthetic
  Insert size (bp): 717
  Mutation: Mutations relative to wild-type GFP (F46L, F64L, S65G, S72A, M153T, V163A, S175G, T203Y, A206K)
  Promoter: proC
  Cloning method: Gibson Cloning
  Sequencing primers: 5′ GCGTATCACGAGGCCCTTTC; 3′ AAAGGGAAAACTGTCCATATGCAC
Terms and licenses: Academic/Nonprofit Terms; Industry Terms: Not Available to Industry
Depositor comments: This FP derives from wtGFP. In this plasmid, the FP is coded with the original wtGFP nucleotide coding sequence except where mutations specific to the FP occur (see map). Please see "Notes On Plasmids In This Collection" document for further details and references.
How to cite: pEB1-mVenus NB was a gift from Philippe Cluzel (Addgene plasmid # 103986 ; http://n2t.net/addgene:103986 ; RRID:Addgene_103986)
