[The description below was written by a language model from this plasmid's Addgene catalogue record and pLannotate feature annotations shown in this document.]
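Description:
pEB1-mVenus NB is a low-copy bacterial expression plasmid of 4,391 bp for constitutive production of the yellow fluorescent protein mVenus NB in Escherichia coli. Its pEB1 backbone derives from pUA66, modified by inserting the constitutive proC promoter and replacing the original insert with the fluorescent protein of interest by Gibson assembly. Replication relies on the pSC101 origin together with the Rep101 (RepA) initiator protein it requires, which keeps copy number low. Selection is by kanamycin, conferred by the neo/nptII aminoglycoside phosphotransferase gene. That gene is followed by a phage lambda t0 terminator, and next to it lies a short fragment annotated as Tn5 transposase, most likely a remnant carried over with the resistance cassette rather than a functional element.

The payload is a 717 bp synthetic coding sequence carrying nine substitutions relative to wild-type Aequorea GFP: F46L, F64L, S65G, S72A, M153T, V163A, S175G, T203Y and the monomerising A206K. The depositor notes that the original wtGFP nucleotide sequence is retained except at the codons specifying these changes. The automated annotation labels this open reading frame as SYFP2, a closely related yellow variant, because that is its best database match, while the catalogue identity is mVenus NB. The proC promoter is not called in the feature table, but the record places it upstream of the reading frame. Downstream are a pUC-type multiple cloning site fragment and the rrnB T1 transcription terminator, which insulates the expression unit from the rest of the plasmid.

The plasmid belongs to a collection built on a common backbone for systematic comparison of fluorescent protein maturation times in living cells, with E. coli MG1655 as the recorded host. It suits uniform, low-level reporter expression.
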