Features (pLannotate 1.2.2; 8 found; start..end, strand, type, name):
    205..915     +  CDS            SYFP2: SYFP2 is a basic (constitutively fluorescent) yellow fluorescent protein published in 2006, derived from Aequorea victoria. It is reported to be a very rapidly-maturing monomer with moderate acid sensitivity.
    926..945     +  misc_feature   MCS (fragment): pUC18/19 multiple cloning site
    956..1042    +  terminator     rrnB T1 terminator: Escherichia coli rrnB; transcription terminator T1 from the E. coli rrnB gene
   1580..2530    -  CDS            Rep101: RepA protein needed for replication with the pSC101 origin; rep101
   2578..2800    -  rep_origin     pSC101 ori: low-copy replication origin that requires the Rep101 protein
   3292..3386    -  terminator     lambda t0 terminator: transcription terminator from phage lambda
   3420..4211    -  CDS            neo: KKA2_KLEPN - Also known as kan, nptII. Experimental evidence at protein level: Swiss-Prot protein existence level 1. Resistance to kanamycin, neomycin, paromomycin, ribostamycin, butirosin and gentamicin B. From Klebsiella pneumoniae.
   4243..4362    -  CDS            tnpA (fragment): TN5P_ECOLX - Also known as tnp. Experimental evidence at protein level: Swiss-Prot protein existence level 1. Mediates transposition of transposon Tn5 by a 'cut and paste' mechanism. First, the monomeric transposase binds the 19 bp inverted DNA repeats flanking the transposon. Then, dimerization of the DNA- bound transposase creates a synaptic DNA complex. After nicking of the first DNA strand, excision of the transposon proceeds through a series of intermediates. The transposase then mediates the insertion of the transposon at a new site by strand transfer. The activity of the wild- type tran
>Addgene plasmid #103986 | pEB1-mVenus NB | addgene full sequence | sequence record 200406 | Addgene NGS Result
TAGGCGTATCACGAGGCCCTTTCGTCTTCACCACAGCTAACACCACGTCGTCCCTATCTGCTGCCCTAGG
TCTATGAGTGGTTGCTGGATAACTTTACGGGCATGCATAAGGCTCGTATGATATATTCAGGGAGACCACA
ACGGTTTCCCTCTACAAATAATTTTGTTTAACTTTTCTAGATTTAAGAAGGAGATATACATATGAGTAAA
GGAGAAGAACTTTTCACTGGAGTTGTCCCAATTCTTGTTGAATTAGATGGTGATGTTAATGGGCACAAAT
TTTCTGTCAGTGGAGAGGGTGAAGGTGATGCAACATACGGAAAACTTACCCTTAAATTGATTTGCACTAC
TGGAAAACTACCTGTTCCATGGCCAACACTTGTCACTACTTTGGGTTATGGTGTTCAATGCTTTGCGAGA
TACCCAGATCATATGAAACAGCATGACTTTTTCAAGAGTGCCATGCCCGAAGGTTATGTACAGGAAAGAA
CTATATTTTTCAAAGATGACGGGAACTACAAGACACGTGCTGAAGTCAAGTTTGAAGGTGATACCCTTGT
TAATAGAATCGAGTTAAAAGGTATTGATTTTAAAGAAGATGGAAACATTCTTGGACACAAATTGGAATAC
AACTATAACTCACACAATGTATACATCACGGCAGACAAACAAAAGAATGGAATCAAAGCGAACTTCAAAA
TTAGACACAACATTGAAGATGGAGGTGTTCAACTAGCAGACCATTATCAACAAAATACTCCAATTGGCGA
TGGCCCTGTCCTTTTACCAGACAACCATTACCTGTCCTACCAATCTAAGCTTTCGAAAGATCCCAACGAA
AAGAGAGACCACATGGTCCTTCTTGAGTTTGTAACAGCTGCTGGGATTACACATGGCATGGATGAACTAT
ACAAATAAATGTCCAGACCTGCAGGCATGCAAGCTCTAGAGGCATCAAATAAAACGAAAGGCTCAGTCGA
AAGACTGGGCCTTTCGTTTTATCTGTTGTTTGTCGGTGAACGCTCTCCTGAGTAGGACAAATCCGCCGCC
CTAGACCTAGGGTACGGGTTTTGCTGCCCGCAAACGGGCTGTTCTGGTGTTGCTAGTTTGTTATCAGAAT
CGCAGATCCGGCTTCAGCCGGTTTGCCGGCTGAAAGCGCTATTTCTTCCAGAATTGCCATGATTTTTTCC
CCACGGGAGGCGTCACTGGCTCCCGTGTTGTCGGCAGCTTTGATTCGATAAGCAGCATCGCCTGTTTCAG
GCTGTCTATGTGTGACTGTTGAGCTGTAACAAGTTGTCTCAGGTGTTCAATTTCATGTTCTAGTTGCTTT
GTTTTACTGGTTTCACCTGTTCTATTAGGTGTTACATGCTGTTCATCTGTTACATTGTCGATCTGTTCAT
GGTGAACAGCTTTGAATGCACCAAAAACTCGTAAAAGCTCTGATGTATCTATCTTTTTTACACCGTTTTC
ATCTGTGCATATGGACAGTTTTCCCTTTGATATGTAACGGTGAACAGTTGTTCTACTTTTGTTTGTTAGT
CTTGATGCTTCACTGATAGATACAAGAGCCATAAGAACCTCAGATCCTTCCGTATTTAGCCAGTATGTTC
TCTAGTGTGGTTCGTTGTTTTTGCGTGAGCCATGAGAACGAACCATTGAGATCATACTTACTTTGCATGT
CACTCAAAAATTTTGCCTCAAAACTGGTGAGCTGAATTTTTGCAGTTAAAGCATCGTGTAGTGTTTTTCT
TAGTCCGTTATGTAGGTAGGAATCTGATGTAATGGTTGTTGGTATTTTGTCACCATTCATTTTTATCTGG
TTGTTCTCAAGTTCGGTTACGAGATCCATTTGTCTATCTAGTTCAACTTGGAAAATCAACGTATCAGTCG
GGCGGCCTCGCTTATCAACCACCAATTTCATATTGCTGTAAGTGTTTAAATCTTTACTTATTGGTTTCAA
AACCCATTGGTTAAGCCTTTTAAACTCATGGTAGTTATTTTCAAGCATTAACATGAACTTAAATTCATCA
AGGCTAATCTCTATATTTGCCTTGTGAGTTTTCTTTTGTGTTAGTTCTTTTAATAACCACTCATAAATCC
TCATAGAGTATTTGTTTTCAAAAGACTTAACATGTTCCAGATTATATTTTATGAATTTTTTTAACTGGAA
AAGATAAGGCAATATCTCTTCACTAAAAACTAATTCTAATTTTTCGCTTGAGAACTTGGCATAGTTTGTC
CACTGGAAAATCTCAAAGCCTTTAACCAAAGGATTCCTGATTTCCACAGTTCTCGTCATCAGCTCTCTGG
TTGCTTTAGCTAATACACCATAAGCATTTTCCCTACTGATGTTCATCATCTGAGCGTATTGGTTATAAGT
GAACGATACCGTCCGTTCTTTCCTTGTAGGGTTTTCAATCGTGGGGTTGAGTAGTGCCACACAGCATAAA
ATTAGCTTGGTTTCATGCTCCGTTAAGTCATAGCGACTAATCGCTAGTTCATTTGCTTTGAAAACAACTA
ATTCAGACATACATCTCAATTGGTCTAGGTGATTTTAATCACTATACCAATTGAGATGGGCTAGTCAATG
ATAATTACTAGTCCTTTTCCTTTGAGTTGTGGGTATCTGTAAATTCTGCTAGACCTTTGCTGGAAAACTT
GTAAATTCTGCTAGACCCTCTGTAAATTCCGCTAGACCTTTGTGTGTTTTTTTTGTTTATATTCAAGTGG
TTATAATTTATAGAATAAAGAAAGAATAAAAAAAGATAAAAAGAATAGATCCCAGCCCTGTGTATAACTC
ACTACTTTAGTCAGTTCCGCAGTATTACAAAAGGATGTCGCAAACGCTGTTTGCTCCTCTACAAAACAGA
CCTTAAAACCCTAAAGGCTTAAGTAGCACCCTCGCAAGCTCGGGCAAATCGCTGAATATTCCTTTTGTCT
CCGACCATCAGGCACCTGAGTCGCTGTCTTTTTCGTGACATTCAGTTCGCTGCGCTCACGGCTCTGGCAG
TGAATGGGGGTAAATGGCACTACAGGCGCCTTTTATGGATTCATGCAAGGAAACTACCCATAATACAAGA
AAAGCCCGTCACGGGCTTCTCAGGGCGTTTTATGGCGGGTCTGCTATGTGGTGCTATCTGACTTTTTGCT
GTTCAGCAGTTCCTGCCCTCTGATTTTCCAGTCTGACCACTTCGGATTATCCCGTGACAGGTCATTCAGA
CTGGCTAATGCACCCAGTAAGGCAGCGGTATCATCAACAGGCTTACCCGTCTTACTGTCCCTAGTGCTTG
GATTCTCACCAATAAAAAACGCCCGGCGGCAACCGAGCGTTCTGAACAAATCCAGATGGAGTTCTGAGGT
CATTACTGGATCTATCAACAGGAGTCCAAGCGAGCTCTCGAACCCCAGAGTCCCGCTCAGAAGAACTCGT
CAAGAAGGCGATAGAAGGCGATGCGCTGCGAATCGGGAGCGGCGATACCGTAAAGCACGAGGAAGCGGTC
AGCCCATTCGCCGCCAAGCTCTTCAGCAATATCACGGGTAGCCAACGCTATGTCCTGATAGCGGTCCGCC
ACACCCAGCCGGCCACAGTCGATGAATCCAGAAAAGCGGCCATTTTCCACCATGATATTCGGCAAGCAGG
CATCGCCATGGGTCACGACGAGATCCTCGCCGTCGGGCATGCGCGCCTTGAGCCTGGCGAACAGTTCGGC
TGGCGCGAGCCCCTGATGCTCTTCGTCCAGATCATCCTGATCGACAAGACCGGCTTCCATCCGAGTACGT
GCTCGCTCGATGCGATGTTTCGCTTGGTGGTCGAATGGGCAGGTAGCCGGATCAAGCGTATGCAGCCGCC
GCATTGCATCAGCCATGATGGATACTTTCTCGGCAGGAGCAAGGTGAGATGACAGGAGATCCTGCCCCGG
CACTTCGCCCAATAGCAGCCAGTCCCTTCCCGCTTCAGTGACAACGTCGAGCACAGCTGCGCAAGGAACG
CCCGTCGTGGCCAGCCACGATAGCCGCGCTGCCTCGTCCTGCAGTTCATTCAGGGCACCGGACAGGTCGG
TCTTGACAAAAAGAACCGGGCGCCCCTGCGCTGACAGCCGGAACACGGCGGCATCAGAGCAGCCGATTGT
CTGTTGTGCCCAGTCATAGCCGAATAGCCTCTCCACCCAAGCGGCCGGAGAACCTGCGTGCAATCCATCT
TGTTCAATCATGCGAAACGATCCTCATCCTGTCTCTTGATCAGATCTTGATCCCCTGCGCCATCAGATCC
TTGGCGGCAAGAAAGCCATCCAGTTTACTTTGCAGGGCTTCCCAACCTTACCAGAGGGCGCCCCAGCTGG
CAATTCCGACGTCTAAGAAACCATTATTATCATGACATTAACCTATAAAAA
